Addgene plasmid #44064: pTF276 (pFA6a-PSc-6xGly-2xStrep-His3MX)
Purpose: (Empty Backbone)
Depositing lab: Tim Formosa. Depositing organization: University of Utah.
Backbone
  Vector backbone: pFA6a-6xGLY-3xFLAG-HIS3MX6 (Addgene plasmid #20753)
  Backbone manufacturer: Mark Hochstrasser lab (Yale Univeristy, New Haven, CT) (PMID: 19243080)
  Backbone size (bp): 4142
  Modifications to backbone: 6xGly/3xFlag replaced with PSc/6xGly/2xStrep
  Vector type: PCR-based yeast C-terminal tagging
  Selectable markers: HIS3
  Tag / fusion protein: PreScission protease site (C terminal on backbone); 6xGly linker (C terminal on backbone); 2xStrep tag (C terminal on backbone); ADH1 transcription terminator (C terminal on backbone); His3MX casette (C terminal on backbone)
Growth in bacteria
  Bacterial resistance: Ampicillin, 100 μg/mL
  Growth temperature: 37°C
  Growth strain: DH5alpha
  Copy number: Unknown
Gene/Insert
  Cloning method: Ligation Independent Cloning
  Sequencing primers: 5′ Sp6; 3′ T7
Resource information
  A portion of this plasmid was derived from a plasmid made by: Backbone pFA6a-6xGLY-3xFLAG-HIS3MX6 from Mark Hochstrasser lab (Yale Univeristy, New Haven, CT) via Addgene (Plasmid no. 20753)
Terms and licenses: Academic/Nonprofit Terms; Industry Terms: Not Available to Industry
Depositor comments: The depositing lab has constructed and deposited here 36 plasmids that can be used to generate linear PCR products to fuse to the 3' end of an ORF in the yeast genome and add (TEV or PreScission protease site) - 6X Gly linker - (12X His, 2X Strep, 3X FLAG, Protein A, or V5) - ADH1 transcription terminator - (KanMX, HphMX, or His3MX). Six plasmids (Addgene plasmids 44062, 44068, 44074, 44080, 44086, and 44092) have no epitope/purification tag and so can be used to add an alternate tag by standard cloning into unique XhoI-KpnI-XbaI sites, if desired. The other 30 plasmids are all of the possible combinations of the protease site - tag - marker options listed above. After fusion, the modified protein can then be followed with the epitope or purified using the tag and released from the matrix with the protease site. The constructs were designed with one of two different protease sites to allow a complex with two different tags to be purified in two successive steps, using each protease to release the complex from each purification matrix. The schematic diagram (see attached above) represents the format of the constructs and shows the proper scheme for producing the desired PCR products (see also below). If only epitope tagging is needed, the upstream primer can be adjusted to skip the protease site (see example below). Construction: DS5421 (pFA6a-6xGLY-3XFLAG-HIS3MX6 (Addgene Plasmid #20753), DS5422 (pFA6a-6xGLY-3XFLAG-KanMX) (Addgene Plasmid #20754), or DS5423 (pFA6a-6xGLY-3XFLAG-HphMX) (Addgene Plasmid #20755) (corresponding to each selection marker) was digested with AscI and PacI to release 3XFlag and replace it with TEV or PreScision sites followed by 6xGly and an XhoI-KpnI-XbaI linker. Affinity tags were constructed by PCR or by annealing oligos to fit into the XhoI-XbaI gap. This includes 12xHis, 2xStrep II, 3xFLAG, PrtA (2 repeats as found in pBS1479), and V5. Each tag was inserted into each base vector, making 30 templates with all combinations of protease site, tag, and selectable marker. PCR amplification: These two primers (along with 50 nt of homology to the targets at the 5' ends) will amplify the desired product from any of the constructs (the reading frame for P1 is important – alternating codons bracketed). P1 5’-(homology)...[CGA]CGG[ATC]CCC[GGG]TTA[ATT]AAC-3’ P2 5’-(homology)...GATATCATCGATGAATTCGAGCTCGTTT-3’ If only epitope tagging is needed, the upstream primer can be adjusted to skip the protease site. As an example, for the V5-tag-containing constructs, usage of the following primer (5’-(homology)... GGTGGAGGCTCTAGAGGTAAGCCAATTCCA-3’) in place of P1 will omit the protease cleavage site and add only 3xGly and V5 (GGGSR-V5-Stop).
How to cite: pTF276 (pFA6a-PSc-6xGly-2xStrep-His3MX) was a gift from Tim Formosa (Addgene plasmid # 44064 ; http://n2t.net/addgene:44064 ; RRID:Addgene_44064)
