[The description below was written by a language model from this plasmid's Addgene catalogue record and the feature table of its GenBank file.]
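Description:
pTF276 (pFA6a-PSc-6xGly-2xStrep-His3MX) is a pFA6a-series template plasmid for PCR-based C-terminal tagging of genes at their chromosomal loci in budding yeast. It is not designed to be maintained in yeast. It carries only bacterial propagation elements, a high-copy ColE1/pUC-type origin and the beta-lactamase gene for ampicillin selection in E. coli, and it serves as a template from which a linear tagging module is amplified. It was derived from pFA6a-6xGLY-3xFLAG-HIS3MX6 by replacing the 6xGly/3xFLAG segment with a new tag cassette. The catalogue lists the backbone at 4142 bp, and the held sequence record is 4195 bp.

The module begins with an HRV 3C/PreScission protease cleavage site. This is followed by a six-glycine linker and two copies of Strep-tag II, the peptide that binds Strep-Tactin, and then the S. cerevisiae ADH1 transcription terminator. Downstream lies the His3MX selection cassette, bounded by the Ashbya gossypii TEF promoter and terminator. The marker coding region between them is not annotated in the feature table, but the catalogue gives HIS3 as the selectable marker. SP6 and T7 promoters flank the module and serve as sequencing primer sites.

Primers carrying about 50 nt of homology to the target locus amplify the cassette, which integrates by homologous recombination at the 3' end of an open reading frame, with selection through the HIS3 marker. The fusion protein can then be detected or affinity purified through the Strep tags and released from the matrix by PreScission cleavage. The plasmid belongs to a 36-member set combining TEV or PreScission sites with various tags and markers, so that doubly tagged complexes can be purified in two successive steps. An alternative upstream primer can omit the protease site when only tagging is needed.
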