LOCUS       Exported 4195 bp ds-DNA circular SYN 12-MAY-2021
DEFINITION  synthetic circular DNA
ACCESSION   .
VERSION     .
KEYWORDS    pTF276 (pFA6a-PSc-6xGly-2xStrep-His3MX)
SOURCE      synthetic DNA construct
  ORGANISM  synthetic DNA construct
REFERENCE   1 (bases 1 to 4195)
  TITLE     Formosa lab yeast 3' tagging constructs
  JOURNAL   Unpublished
REFERENCE   2 (bases 1 to 4195)
  AUTHORS   .
  TITLE     Direct Submission
  JOURNAL   Exported May 12, 2021 from SnapGene Server 1.1.58
            http://www.snapgene.com
FEATURES             Location/Qualifiers
     source          1..4195
                     /organism="synthetic DNA construct"
                     /mol_type="other DNA"
     promoter        complement(199..303)
                     /gene="bla"
                     /label=AmpR promoter
     primer_bind     371..389
                     /label=pBRforEco
                     /note="pBR322 vectors, upsteam of EcoRI site, forward
                     primer"
     primer_bind     complement(427..449)
                     /label=pGEX 3'
                     /note="pGEX vectors, reverse primer"
     primer_bind     549..568
                     /label=pRS-marker
                     /note="pRS vectors, use to sequence yeast selectable
                     marker"
     promoter        649..667
                     /label=SP6 promoter
                     /note="promoter for bacteriophage SP6 RNA polymerase"
     primer_bind     649..666
                     /label=SP6
                     /note="SP6 promoter, forward primer"
     CDS             728..751
                     /codon_start=1
                     /product="recognition and cleavage site for human
                     rhinovirus 3C and PreScission proteases"
                     /label=HRV 3C site
                     /translation="LEVLFQGP"
     CDS             776..799
                     /codon_start=1
                     /product="peptide that binds Strep-Tactin(R), an engineered
                     form of streptavidin"
                     /label=Strep-Tag II
                     /translation="WSHPQFEK"
     CDS             836..859
                     /codon_start=1
                     /product="peptide that binds Strep-Tactin(R), an engineered
                     form of streptavidin"
                     /label=Strep-Tag II
                     /translation="WSHPQFEK"
     terminator      888..1075
                     /gene="S. cerevisiae ADH1"
                     /label=ADH1 terminator
                     /note="transcription terminator for the S. cerevisiae
                     alcohol dehydrogenase 1 (ADH1) gene"
     primer_bind     complement(943..967)
                     /label=pHybLex-R
                     /note="ADH terminator, reverse primer"
     promoter        1150..1493
                     /label=TEF promoter
                     /note="Ashbya gossypii TEF promoter"
     terminator      2196..2393
                     /label=TEF terminator
                     /note="Ashbya gossypii TEF terminator"
     primer_bind     complement(2497..2516)
                     /label=T7
                     /note="T7 promoter, forward primer"
     promoter        complement(2498..2516)
                     /label=T7 promoter
                     /note="promoter for bacteriophage T7 RNA polymerase"
     primer_bind     complement(2603..2620)
                     /label=L4440
                     /note="L4440 vector, forward primer"
     rep_origin      complement(2774..3362)
                     /direction=LEFT
                     /label=ori
                     /note="high-copy-number ColE1/pMB1/pBR322/pUC origin of
                     replication"
     primer_bind     complement(2854..2873)
                     /label=pBR322ori-F
                     /note="pBR322 origin, forward primer"
     CDS             complement(3533..198)
                     /codon_start=1
                     /gene="bla"
                     /product="beta-lactamase"
                     /label=AmpR
                     /note="confers resistance to ampicillin, carbenicillin, and
                     related antibiotics"
                     /translation="MSIQHFRVALIPFFAAFCLPVFAHPETLVKVKDAEDQLGARVGYI
                     ELDLNSGKILESFRPEERFPMMSTFKVLLCGAVLSRIDAGQEQLGRRIHYSQNDLVEYS
                     PVTEKHLTDGMTVRELCSAAITMSDNTAANLLLTTIGGPKELTAFLHNMGDHVTRLDRW
                     EPELNEAIPNDERDTTMPVAMATTLRKLLTGELLTLASRQQLIDWMEADKVAGPLLRSA
                     LPAGWFIADKSGAGERGSRGIIAALGPDGKPSRIVVIYTTGSQATMDERNRQIAEIGAS
                     LIKHW"
     primer_bind     4156..4175
                     /label=Amp-R
                     /note="Ampicillin resistance gene, reverse primer"
ORIGIN
        1 cattggaaaa cgttcttcgg ggcgaaaact ctcaaggatc ttaccgctgt tgagatccag
       61 ttcgatgtaa cccactcgtg cacccaactg atcttcagca tcttttactt tcaccagcgt
      121 ttctgggtga gcaaaaacag gaaggcaaaa tgccgcaaaa aagggaataa gggcgacacg
      181 gaaatgttga atactcatac tcttcctttt tcaatattat tgaagcattt atcagggtta
      241 ttgtctcatg agcggataca tatttgaatg tatttagaaa aataaacaaa taggggttcc
      301 gcgcacattt ccccgaaaag tgccacctga cgtctaagaa accattatta tcatgacatt
      361 aacctataaa aataggcgta tcacgaggcc ctttcgtctc gcgcgtttcg gtgatgacgg
      421 tgaaaacctc tgacacatgc agctcccgga gacggtcaca gcttgtctgt aagcggatgc
      481 cgggagcaga caagcccgtc agggcgcgtc agcgggtgtt ggcgggtgtc ggggctggct
      541 taactatgcg gcatcagagc agattgtact gagagtgcac catatggaca tattgtcgtt
      601 agaacgcggc tacaattaat acataacctt atgtatcata cacatacgat ttaggtgaca
      661 ctatagaacg cggccgccag ctgaagcttc gtacgctgca ggtcgacgga tccccgggtt
      721 aattaacttg gaagtattgt tccaaggtcc aggtggaggc ggtggaggct ctagatggtc
      781 tcacccacag ttcgagaagg gtggaggctc tggcggtgga tccggaggcg gttcatggtc
      841 tcacccacag ttcgagaagt gactcgaggc gcgccacttc taaataagcg aatttcttat
      901 gatttatgat ttttattatt aaataagtta taaaaaaaat aagtgtatac aaattttaaa
      961 gtgactctta ggttttaaaa cgaaaattct tattcttgag taactctttc ctgtaggtca
     1021 ggttgctttc tcaggtatag tatgaggtcg ctcttattga ccacacctct accggcagat
     1081 ccgctaggga taacagggta atatagatct gtttagcttg cctcgtcccc gccgggtcac
     1141 ccggccagcg acatggaggc ccagaatacc ctccttgaca gtcttgacgt gcgcagctca
     1201 ggggcatgat gtgactgtcg cccgtacatt tagcccatac atccccatgt ataatcattt
     1261 gcatccatac attttgatgg ccgcacggcg cgaagcaaaa attacggctc ctcgctgcag
     1321 acctgcgagc agggaaacgc tcccctcaca gacgcgttga attgtcccca cgccgcgccc
     1381 ctgtagagaa atataaaagg ttaggatttg ccactgaggt tcttctttca tatacttcct
     1441 tttaaaatct tgctaggata cagttctcac atcacatccg aacataaaca accatggcag
     1501 aaccagccca aaaaaagcaa aaacaaactg ttcaggagcg caaggcgttt atctcccgta
     1561 tcactaatga aactaaaatt caaatcgcta tttcgctgaa tggtggttat attcaaataa
     1621 aagattcgat tcttcctgca aagaaggatg acgatgtagc ttcccaagct actcagtcac
     1681 aggtcatcga tattcacaca ggtgttggct ttttggatca tatgatccat gcgttggcaa
     1741 aacactctgg ttggtctctt attgttgaat gtatcggtga cctgcacatt gacgatcacc
     1801 atactaccga agattgcggt atcgcattag ggcaagcgtt caaagaagca atgggtgctg
     1861 tccgtggtgt aaaaagattc ggtactgggt tcgcaccatt ggatgaggcg ctatcacgtg
     1921 ccgtagtcga tttatctaat agaccatttg ctgtaatcga ccttggattg aagagagaga
     1981 tgattggtga tttatccact gaaatgattc cacacttttt ggaaagtttc gcggaggcgg
     2041 ccagaattac tttgcatgtt gattgtctga gaggtttcaa cgatcaccac agaagtgaga
     2101 gtgcgttcaa ggctttggct gttgccataa gagaagctat ttctagcaat ggcaccaatg
     2161 acgttccctc aaccaaaggt gttttgatgt gaagtactga caataaaaag attcttgttt
     2221 tcaagaactt gtcatttgta tagttttttt atattgtagt tgttctattt taatcaaatg
     2281 ttagcgtgat ttatattttt tttcgcctcg acatcatctg cccagatgcg aagttaagtg
     2341 cgcagaaagt aatatcatgc gtcaatcgta tgtgaatgct ggtcgctata ctgctgtcga
     2401 ttcgatacta acgccgccat ccagtttaaa cgagctcgaa ttcatcgatg atatcagatc
     2461 cactagtggc ctatgcggcc gcggatctgc cggtctccct atagtgagtc gtattaattt
     2521 cgataagcca ggttaacctg cattaatgaa tcggccaacg cgcggggaga ggcggtttgc
     2581 gtattgggcg ctcttccgct tcctcgctca ctgactcgct gcgctcggtc gttcggctgc
     2641 ggcgagcggt atcagctcac tcaaaggcgg taatacggtt atccacagaa tcaggggata
     2701 acgcaggaaa gaacatgtga gcaaaaggcc agcaaaaggc caggaaccgt aaaaaggccg
     2761 cgttgctggc gtttttccat aggctccgcc cccctgacga gcatcacaaa aatcgacgct
     2821 caagtcagag gtggcgaaac ccgacaggac tataaagata ccaggcgttt ccccctggaa
     2881 gctccctcgt gcgctctcct gttccgaccc tgccgcttac cggatacctg tccgcctttc
     2941 tcccttcggg aagcgtggcg ctttctcaat gctcacgctg taggtatctc agttcggtgt
     3001 aggtcgttcg ctccaagctg ggctgtgtgc acgaaccccc cgttcagccc gaccgctgcg
     3061 ccttatccgg taactatcgt cttgagtcca acccggtaag acacgactta tcgccactgg
     3121 cagcagccac tggtaacagg attagcagag cgaggtatgt aggcggtgct acagagttct
     3181 tgaagtggtg gcctaactac ggctacacta gaaggacagt atttggtatc tgcgctctgc
     3241 tgaagccagt taccttcgga aaaagagttg gtagctcttg atccggcaaa caaaccaccg
     3301 ctggtagcgg tggttttttt gtttgcaagc agcagattac gcgcagaaaa aaaggatctc
     3361 aagaagatcc tttgatcttt tctacggggt ctgacgctca gtggaacgaa aactcacgtt
     3421 aagggatttt ggtcatgaga ttatcaaaaa ggatcttcac ctagatcctt ttaaattaaa
     3481 aatgaagttt taaatcaatc taaagtatat atgagtaaac ttggtctgac agttaccaat
     3541 gcttaatcag tgaggcacct atctcagcga tctgtctatt tcgttcatcc atagttgcct
     3601 gactccccgt cgtgtagata actacgatac gggagggctt accatctggc cccagtgctg
     3661 caatgatacc gcgagaccca cgctcaccgg ctccagattt atcagcaata aaccagccag
     3721 ccggaagggc cgagcgcaga agtggtcctg caactttatc cgcctccatc cagtctatta
     3781 attgttgccg ggaagctaga gtaagtagtt cgccagttaa tagtttgcgc aacgttgttg
     3841 ccattgctac aggcatcgtg gtgtcacgct cgtcgtttgg tatggcttca ttcagctccg
     3901 gttcccaacg atcaaggcga gttacatgat cccccatgtt gtgcaaaaaa gcggttagct
     3961 ccttcggtcc tccgatcgtt gtcagaagta agttggccgc agtgttatca ctcatggtta
     4021 tggcagcact gcataattct cttactgtca tgccatccgt aagatgcttt tctgtgactg
     4081 gtgagtactc aaccaagtca ttctgagaat agtgtatgcg gcgaccgagt tgctcttgcc
     4141 cggcgtcaat acgggataat accgcgccac atagcagaac tttaaaagtg ctcat
//
