>Addgene plasmid #44064 | pTF276 (pFA6a-PSc-6xGly-2xStrep-His3MX) | addgene partial sequence | sequence record 62059 | Sp6 5'-ATTTAGGTGACACTATAG-3'
GCTGCAGGTCGACGGATCCCCGGGTTAATTAACTTGGAAGTATTGTTCCAAGGTCCAGGTGGAGGCGGTG
GAGGCTCTAGATGGTCTCACCCACAGTTCGAGAAGGGTGGAGGCTCTGGCGGTGGATCCGGAGGCGGTTC
ATGGTCTCACCCACAGTTCGAGAAGTGACTCGAGGCGCGCCACTTCTAAATAAGCGAATTTCTTATGATT
TATGATTTTTATTATTAAATAAGTTATAAAAAAAATAAGTGTATACAAATTTTAAAGTGACTCTTAGGTT
TTAAAACGAAAATTCTTATTCTTGAGTAACTCTTTCCTGTAGGTCAGGTTGCTTTCTCAGGTATAGTATG
AGGTCGCTCTTATTGACCACACCTCTACCGGCAGATCCGCTAGGGATAACAGGGTAATATAGATCTGTTT
AGCTTGCCTCGTCCCCGCCGGGTCACCCGGCCAGCGACATGGAGGCCCAGAATACCCTCCTTGACAGTCT
TGACGTGCGCAGCTCAGGGGCATGATGTGACTGTCGCCCGTACATTTAGCCCATACATCCCCATGTATAA
TCATTTGCATCCATACATTTTGATGGCCGCACGGCGCGAAGCAAAAATTACGGCTCCTCGCTGCAGACCT
GCGAGCAGGGAAACGCTCCCCTCACAGACGCGTTGAATTGTCCCCACGCCGCGCCCCTGTAGAGAAATAT
AAAAGGTTAGGATTTGCCACTGAGGTTCTTCTTTCATATACTTCCTTTTAAAATCTTGCTAGGATACAGT
TCTCACATCACATCCGAACATAAACAACCATGGCAGAACCAGCCCAAAAAAAGCAAAAACAAACTGTTCA
GGAGCGCAAGGCGTTTATCTCCCGTATCACTAATGAAACTAAAATTCAAATCGCTATTTCGCTGAATGGT
GGTTATATTCAAATAAA
